>Addgene plasmid #86633 | pHR-FKBP:mCherry-KRas4Bc30 | addgene full sequence | sequence record 173607 | Addgene NGS Result
GAGGAAGCGGAAGAGCGCCCAATACGCAAACCGCCTCTCCCCGCGCGTTGGCCGATTCATTAATGCAGCT
GTGGAATGTGTGTCAGTTAGGGTGTGGAAAGTCCCCAGGCTCCCCAGCAGGCAGAAGTATGCAAAGCATG
CATCTCAATTAGTCAGCAACCAGGTGTGGAAAGTCCCCAGGCTCCCCAGCAGGCAGAAGTATGCAAAGCA
TGCATCTCAATTAGTCAGCAACCATAGTCCCGCCCCTAACTCCGCCCATCCCGCCCCTAACTCCGCCCAG
TTCCGCCCATTCTCCGCCCCATGGCTGACTAATTTTTTTTATTTATGCAGAGGCCGAGGCCGCCTCGGCC
TCTGAGCTATTCCAGAAGTAGTGAGGAGGCTTTTTTGGAGGCCTAGGCTTTTGCAAAAAGCTTGGACACA
AGACAGGCTTGCGAGATATGTTTGAGAATACCACTTTATCCCGCGTCAGGGAGAGGCAGTGCGTAAAAAG
ACGCGGACTCATGTGAAATACTGGTTTTTAGTGCGCCAGATCTCTATAATCTCGCGCAACCTATTTTCCC
CTCGAACACTTTTTAAGCCGTAGATAAACAGGCTGGGACACTTCACATGAGCGAAAAATACATCGTCACC
TGGGACATGTTGCAGATCCATGCACGTAAACTCGCAAGCCGACTGATGCCTTCTGAACAATGGAAAGGCA
TTATTGCCGTAAGCCGTGGCGGTCTGTACCGGGTGCGTTACTGGCGCGTGAACTGGGTATTCGTCATGTC
GATACCGTTTGTATTTCCAGCTACGATCACGACAACCAGCGCGAGCTTAAAGTGCTGAAACGCGCAGAAG
GCGATGGCGAAGGCTTCATCGTTATTGATGACCTGGTGGATACCGGTGGTACTGCGGTTGCGATTCGTGA
AATGTATCCAAAAGCGCACTTTGTCACCATCTTCGCAAAACCGGCTGGTCGTCCGCTGGTTGATGACTAT
GTTGTTGATATCCCGCAAGATACCTGGATTGAACAGCCGTGGGATATGGGCGTCGTATTCGTCCCGCCAA
TCTCCGGTCGCTAATCTTTTCAACGCCTGGCACTGCCGGGCGTTGTTCTTTTTAACTTCAGGCGGGTTAC
AATAGTTTCCAGTAAGTATTCTGGAGGCTGCATCCATGACACAGGCAAACCTGAGCGAAACCCTGTTCAA
ACCCCGCTTTAAACATCCTGAAACCTCGACGCTAGTCCGCCGCTTTAATCACGGCGCACAACCGCCTGTG
CAGTCGGCCCTTGATGGTAAAACCATCCCTCACTGGTATCGCATGATTAACCGTCTGATGTGGATCTGGC
GCGGCATTGACCCACGCGAAATCCTCGACGTCCAGGCACGTATTGTGATGAGCGATGCCGAACGTACCGA
CGATGATTTATACGATACGGTGATTGGCTACCGTGGCGGCAACTGGATTTATGAGTGGGCCCCGGATCTT
TGTGAAGGAACCTTACTTCTGTGGTGTGACATAATTGGACAAACTACCTACAGAGATTTAAAGCTCTAAG
GTAAATATAAAATTTTTAAGTGTATAATGTGTTAAACTACTGATTCTAATTGTTTGTGTATTTTAGATTC
CAACCTATGGAACTGATGAATGGGAGCAGTGGTGGAATGCCTTTAATGAGGAAAACCTGTTTTGCTCAGA
AGAAATGCCATCTAGTGATGATGAGGCTACTGCTGACTCTCAACATTCTACTCCTCCAAAAAAGAAGAGA
AAGGTAGAAGACCCCAAGGACTTTCCTTCAGAATTGCTAAGTTTTTTGAGTCATGCTGTGTTTAGTAATA
GAACTCTTGCTTGCTTTGCTATTTACACCACAAAGGAAAAAGCTGCACTGCTATACAAGAAAATTATGGA
AAAATATTCTGTAACCTTTATAAGTAGGCATAACAGTTATAATCATAACATACTGTTTTTTCTTACTCCA
CACAGGCATAGAGTGTCTGCTATTAATAACTATGCTCAAAAATTGTGTACCTTTAGCTTTTTAATTTGTA
AAGGGGTTAATAAGGAATATTTGATGTATAGTGCCTTGACTAGAGATCATAATCAGCCATACCACATTTG
TAGAGGTTTTACTTGCTTTAAAAAACCTCCCACACCTCCCCCTGAACCTGAAACATAAAATGAATGCAAT
TGTTGTTGTTAACTTGTTTATTGCAGCTTATAATGGTTACAAATAAAGCAATAGCATCACAAATTTCACA
AATAAAGCATTTTTTTCACTGCATTCTAGTTGTGGTTTGTCCAAACTCATCAATGTATCTTATCATGTCT
GGATCAACTGGATAACTCAAGCTAACCAAAATCATCCCAAACTTCCCACCCCATACCCTATTACCACTGC
CAATTACCTGTGGTTTCATTTACTCTAAACCTGTGATTCCTCTGAATTATTTTCATTTTAAAGAAATTGT
ATTTGTTAAATATGTACTACAAACTTAGTAGTTGGAAGGGCTAATTCACTCCCAAAGAAGACAAGATATC
CTTGATCTGTGGATCTACCACACACAAGGCTACTTCCCTGATTAGCAGAACTACACACCAGGGCCAGGGG
TCAGATATCCACTGACCTTTGGATGGTGCTACAAGCTAGTACCAGTTGAGCCAGATAAGGTAGAAGAGGC
CAATAAAGGAGAGAACACCAGCTTGTTACACCCTGTGAGCCTGCATGGGATGGATGACCCGGAGAGAGAA
GTGTTAGAGTGGAGGTTTGACAGCCGCCTAGCATTTCATCACGTGGCCCGAGAGCTGCATCCGGAGTACT
TCAAGAACTGCTGATATCGAGCTTGCTACAAGGGACTTTCCGCTGGGGACTTTCCAGGGAGGCGTGGCCT
GGGCGGGACTGGGGAGTGGCGAGCCCTCAGATCCTGCATATAAGCAGCTGCTTTTTGCCTGTACTGGGTC
TCTCTGGTTAGACCAGATCTGAGCCTGGGAGCTCTCTGGCTAACTAGGGAACCCACTGCTTAAGCCTCAA
TAAAGCTTGCCTTGAGTGCTTCAAGTAGTGTGTGCCCGTCTGTTGTGTGACTCTGGTAACTAGAGATCCC
TCAGACCCTTTTAGTCAGTGTGGAAAATCTCTAGCAGTGGCGCCCGAACAGGGACTTGAAAGCGAAAGGG
AAACCAGAGGAGCTCTCTCGACGCAGGACTCGGCTTGCTGAAGCGCGCACGGCAAGAGGCGAGGGGCGGC
GACTGGTGAGTACGCCAAAAATTTTGACTAGCGGAGGCTAGAAGGAGAGAGATGGGTGCGAGAGCGTCAG
TATTAAGCGGGGGAGAATTAGATCGCGATGGGAAAAAATTCGGTTAAGGCCAGGGGGAAAGAAAAAATAT
AAATTAAAACATATAGTATGGGCAAGCAGGGAGCTAGAACGATTCGCAGTTAATCCTGGCCTGTTAGAAA
CATCAGAAGGCTGTAGACAAATACTGGGACAGCTACAACCATCCCTTCAGACAGGATCAGAAGAACTTAG
ATCATTATATAATACAGTAGCAACCCTCTATTGTGTGCATCAAAGGATAGAGATAAAAGACACCAAGGAA
GCTTTAGACAAGATAGAGGAAGAGCAAAACAAAAGTAAGACCACCGCACAGCAAGCGGCCGGCCGCTGAT
CTTCAGACCTGGAGGAGGAGATATGAGGGACAATTGGAGAAGTGAATTATATAAATATAAAGTAGTAAAA
ATTGAACCATTAGGAGTAGCACCCACCAAGGCAAAGAGAAGAGTGGTGCAGAGAGAAAAAAGAGCAGTGG
GAATAGGAGCTTTGTTCCTTGGGTTCTTGGGAGCAGCAGGAAGCACTATGGGCGCAGCGTCAATGACGCT
GACGGTACAGGCCAGACAATTATTGTCTGGTATAGTGCAGCAGCAGAACAATTTGCTGAGGGCTATTGAG
GCGCAACAGCATCTGTTGCAACTCACAGTCTGGGGCATCAAGCAGCTCCAGGCAAGAATCCTGGCTGTGG
AAAGATACCTAAAGGATCAACAGCTCCTGGGGATTTGGGGTTGCTCTGGAAAACTCATTTGCACCACTGC
TGTGCCTTGGAATGCTAGTTGGAGTAATAAATCTCTGGAACAGATTTGGAATCACACGACCTGGATGGAG
TGGGACAGAGAAATTAACAATTACACAAGCTTAATACACTCCTTAATTGAAGAATCGCAAAACCAGCAAG
AAAAGAATGAACAAGAATTATTGGAATTAGATAAATGGGCAAGTTTGTGGAATTGGTTTAACATAACAAA
TTGGCTGTGGTATATAAAATTATTCATAATGATAGTAGGAGGCTTGGTAGGTTTAAGAATAGTTTTTGCT
GTACTTTCTATAGTGAATAGAGTTAGGCAGGGATATTCACCATTATCGTTTCAGACCCACCTCCCAACCC
CGAGGGGACCCGACAGGCCCGAAGGAATAGAAGAAGAAGGTGGAGAGAGAGACAGAGACAGATCCATTCG
ATTAGTGAACGGATCTCGACGGTATCGCCAAATGGCAGTATTCATCCACAATTTTAAAAGAAAAGGGGGG
ATTGGGGGGTACAGTGCAGGGGAAAGAATAGTAGACATAATAGCAACAGACATACAAACTAAAGAATTAC
AAAAACAAATTACAAAAATTCAAAATTTTCGGGTTTATTACAGGGACAGCAGAGATCCAGTTTGGATCGA
TAAGCTTGATATCGAATTCCTGCAGCCCCGATAAAATAAAAGATTTTATTTAGTCTCCAGAAAAAGGGGG
GAATGAAAGACCCCACCTGTAGGTTTGGCAAGCTAGCTGCAGTAACGCCATTTTGCAAGGCATGGAAAAA
TACCAAACCAAGAATAGAGAAGTTCAGATCAAGGGCGGGTACATGAAAATAGCTAACGTTGGGCCAAACA
GGATATCTGCGGTGAGCAGTTTCGGCCCCGGCCCGGGGCCAAGAACAGATGGTCACCGCAGTTTCGGCCC
CGGCCCGAGGCCAAGAACAGATGGTCCCCAGATATGGCCCAACCCTCAGCAGTTTCTTAAGACCCATCAG
ATGTTTCCAGGCTCCCCCAAGGACCTGAAATGACCCTGCGCCTTATTTGAATTAACCAATCAGCCTGCTT
CTCGCTTCTGTTCGCGCGCTTCTGCTTCCCGAGCTCTATAAAAGAGCTCACAACCCCTCACTCGGCGCGC
CAGTCCTCCGACAGACTGAGTCGCCCGGGGGGGATCTGGAGCTCTCGAGAATTCTCACGCGTGCCACCAT
GGGAGTGCAGGTGGAGACTATCTCCCCAGGAGACGGGCGCACCTTCCCCAAGCGCGGCCAGACCTGCGTG
GTGCACTACACCGGGATGCTTGAAGATGGAAAGAAATTTGATTCCTCCCGGGACAGAAACAAGCCCTTTA
AGTTTATGCTAGGCAAGCAGGAGGTGATCCGAGGCTGGGAAGAAGGGGTTGCCCAGATGAGTGTGGGTCA
GAGAGCCAAACTGACTATATCTCCAGATTATGCCTATGGTGCCACTGGGCACCCAGGCATCATCCCACCA
CATGCCACTCTCGTCTTCGATGTGGAGCTTCTAAAACTGGAAGGTGCTGCACTTCTGCCCGGTTCTATGG
TGAGCAAGGGCGAGGAGGATAACATGGCCATCATCAAGGAGTTCATGCGCTTCAAGGTGCACATGGAGGG
CTCCGTGAACGGCCACGAGTTCGAGATCGAGGGCGAGGGCGAGGGCCGCCCCTACGAGGGCACCCAGACC
GCCAAGCTGAAGGTGACCAAGGGTGGCCCCCTGCCCTTCGCCTGGGACATCCTGTCCCCTCAGTTCATGT
ACGGCTCCAAGGCCTACGTGAAGCACCCCGCCGACATCCCCGACTACTTGAAGCTGTCCTTCCCCGAGGG
CTTCAAGTGGGAGCGCGTGATGAACTTCGAGGACGGCGGCGTGGTGACCGTGACCCAGGACTCCTCCCTG
CAGGACGGCGAGTTCATCTACAAGGTGAAGCTGCGCGGCACCAACTTCCCCTCCGACGGCCCCGTAATGC
AGAAGAAGACCATGGGCTGGGAGGCCTCCTCCGAGCGGATGTACCCCGAGGACGGCGCCCTGAAGGGCGA
GATCAAGCAGAGGCTGAAGCTGAAGGACGGCGGCCACTACGACGCTGAGGTCAAGACCACCTACAAGGCC
AAGAAGCCCGTGCAGCTGCCCGGCGCCTACAACGTCAACATCAAGTTGGACATCACCTCCCACAACGAGG
ACTACACCATCGTGGAACAGTACGAACGCGCCGAGGGCCGCCACTCCACCGGCGGCATGGACGAGCTGTA
CAAGCCCGGTTCTGCCGCCATGGCATATCCATATGACGTCCCAGACTATGCTGGCTTAGTTCGAGAAATT
CGAAAACATAAAGAAAAGATGAGCAAAGATGGTAAAAAGAAGAAAAAGAAGTCAAAGACAAAGTGTGTAA
TTATGTAAGCGGCCGCGACTCTAGAGTCGACCTGCAGGCATGCAAGCTTGATATCAAGCTTATCGATAAT
CAACCTCTGGATTACAAAATTTGTGAAAGATTGACTGGTATTCTTAACTATGTTGCTCCTTTTACGCTAT
GTGGATACGCTGCTTTAATGCCTTTGTATCATGCTATTGCTTCCCGTATGGCTTTCATTTTCTCCTCCTT
GTATAAATCCTGGTTGCTGTCTCTTTATGAGGAGTTGTGGCCCGTTGTCAGGCAACGTGGCGTGGTGTGC
ACTGTGTTTGCTGACGCAACCCCCACTGGTTGGGGCATTGCCACCACCTGTCAGCTCCTTTCCGGGACTT
TCGCTTTCCCCCTCCCTATTGCCACGGCGGAACTCATCGCCGCCTGCCTTGCCCGCTGCTGGACAGGGGC
TCGGCTGTTGGGCACTGACAATTCCGTGGTGTTGTCGGGGAAATCATCGTCCTTTCCTTGGCTGCTCGCC
TGTGTTGCCACCTGGATTCTGCGCGGGACGTCCTTCTGCTACGTCCCTTCGGCCCTCAATCCAGCGGACC
TTCCTTCCCGCGGCCTGCTGCCGGCTCTGCGGCCTCTTCCGCGTCTTCGCCTTCGCCCTCAGACGAGTCG
GATCTCCCTTTGGGCCGCCTCCCCGCATCGATACCGTCGACCTCGAGGGAATTAATTCGAGCTCGGTACC
TTTAAGACCAATGACTTACAAGGCAGCTGTAGATCTTAGCCACTTTTTAAAAGAAAAGGGGGGACTGGAA
GGGCTAATTCACTCCCAACGAAGACAAGATCTGCTTTTTGCTTGTACTGGGTCTCTCTGGTTAGACCAGA
TCTGAGCCTGGGAGCTCTCTGGCTAACTAGGGAACCCACTGCTTAAGCCTCAATAAAGCTTGCCTTGAGT
GCTTCAAGTAGTGTGTGCCCGTCTGTTGTGTGACTCTGGTAACTAGAGATCCCTCAGACCCTTTTAGTCA
GTGTGGAAAATCTCTAGCAGCATCTAGAATTAATTCCGTGTATTCTATAGTGTCACCTAAATCGTATGTG
TATGATACATAAGGTTATGTATTAATTGTAGCCGCGTTCTAACGACAATATGTACAAGCCTAATTGTGTA
GCATCTGGCTTACTGAAGCAGACCCTATCATCTCTCTCGTAAACTGCCGTCAGAGTCGGTTTGGTTGGAC
GAACCTTCTGAGTTTCTGGTAACGCCGTCCCGCACCCGGAAATGGTCAGCGAACCAATCAGCAGGGTCAT
CGCTAGCCAGATCCTCTACGCCGGACGCATCGTGGCCGGCATCACCGGCGCCACAGGTGCGGTTGCTGGC
GCCTATATCGCCGACATCACCGATGGGGAAGATCGGGCTCGCCACTTCGGGCTCATGAGCGCTTGTTTCG
GCGTGGGTATGGTGGCAGGCCCCGTGGCCGGGGGACTGTTGGGCGCCATCTCCTTGCATGCACCATTCCT
TGCGGCGGCGGTGCTCAACGGCCTCAACCTACTACTGGGCTGCTTCCTAATGCAGGAGTCGCATAAGGGA
GAGCGTCGAATGGTGCACTCTCAGTACAATCTGCTCTGATGCCGCATAGTTAAGCCAGCCCCGACACCCG
CCAACACCCGCTGACGCGCCCTGACGGGCTTGTCTGCTCCCGGCATCCGCTTACAGACAAGCTGTGACCG
TCTCCGGGAGCTGCATGTGTCAGAGGTTTTCACCGTCATCACCGAAACGCGCGAGACGAAAGGGCCTCGT
GATACGCCTATTTTTATAGGTTAATGTCATGATAATAATGGTTTCTTAGACGTCAGGTGGCACTTTTCGG
GGAAATGTGCGCGGAACCCCTATTTGTTTATTTTTCTAAATACATTCAAATATGTATCCGCTCATGAGAC
AATAACCCTGATAAATGCTTCAATAATATTGAAAAAGGAAGAGTATGAGTATTCAACATTTCCGTGTCGC
CCTTATTCCCTTTTTTGCGGCATTTTGCCTTCCTGTTTTTGCTCACCCAGAAACGCTGGTGAAAGTAAAA
GATGCTGAAGATCAGTTGGGTGCACGAGTGGGTTACATCGAACTGGATCTCAACAGCGGTAAGATCCTTG
AGAGTTTTCGCCCCGAAGAACGTTTTCCAATGATGAGCACTTTTAAAGTTCTGCTATGTGGCGCGGTATT
ATCCCGTATTGACGCCGGGCAAGAGCAACTCGGTCGCCGCATACACTATTCTCAGAATGACTTGGTTGAG
TACTCACCAGTCACAGAAAAGCATCTTACGGATGGCATGACAGTAAGAGAATTATGCAGTGCTGCCATAA
CCATGAGTGATAACACTGCGGCCAACTTACTTCTGACAACGATCGGAGGACCGAAGGAGCTAACCGCTTT
TTTGCACAACATGGGGGATCATGTAACTCGCCTTGATCGTTGGGAACCGGAGCTGAATGAAGCCATACCA
AACGACGAGCGTGACACCACGATGCCTGTAGCAATGGCAACAACGTTGCGCAAACTATTAACTGGCGAAC
TACTTACTCTAGCTTCCCGGCAACAATTAATAGACTGGATGGAGGCGGATAAAGTTGCAGGACCACTTCT
GCGCTCGGCCCTTCCGGCTGGCTGGTTTATTGCTGATAAATCTGGAGCCGGTGAGCGTGGGTCTCGCGGT
ATCATTGCAGCACTGGGGCCAGATGGTAAGCCCTCCCGTATCGTAGTTATCTACACGACGGGGAGTCAGG
CAACTATGGATGAACGAAATAGACAGATCGCTGAGATAGGTGCCTCACTGATTAAGCATTGGTAACTGTC
AGACCAAGTTTACTCATATATACTTTAGATTGATTTAAAACTTCATTTTTAATTTAAAAGGATCTAGGTG
AAGATCCTTTTTGATAATCTCATGACCAAAATCCCTTAACGTGAGTTTTCGTTCCACTGAGCGTCAGACC
CCGTAGAAAAGATCAAAGGATCTTCTTGAGATCCTTTTTTTCTGCGCGTAATCTGCTGCTTGCAAACAAA
AAAACCACCGCTACCAGCGGTGGTTTGTTTGCCGGATCAAGAGCTACCAACTCTTTTTCCGAAGGTAACT
GGCTTCAGCAGAGCGCAGATACCAAATACTGTTCTTCTAGTGTAGCCGTAGTTAGGCCACCACTTCAAGA
ACTCTGTAGCACCGCCTACATACCTCGCTCTGCTAATCCTGTTACCAGTGGCTGCTGCCAGTGGCGATAA
GTCGTGTCTTACCGGGTTGGACTCAAGACGATAGTTACCGGATAAGGCGCAGCGGTCGGGCTGAACGGGG
GGTTCGTGCACACAGCCCAGCTTGGAGCGAACGACCTACACCGAACTGAGATACCTACAGCGTGAGCTAT
GAGAAAGCGCCACGCTTCCCGAAGGGAGAAAGGCGGACAGGTATCCGGTAAGCGGCAGGGTCGGAACAGG
AGAGCGCACGAGGGAGCTTCCAGGGGGAAACGCCTGGTATCTTTATAGTCCTGTCGGGTTTCGCCACCTC
TGACTTGAGCGTCGATTTTTGTGATGCTCGTCAGGGGGGCGGAGCCTATGGAAAAACGCCAGCAACGCGG
CCTTTTTACGGTTCCTGGCCTTTTGCTGGCCTTTTGCTCACATGTTCTTTCCTGCGTTATCCCCTGATTC
TGTGGATAACCGTATTACCGCCTTTGAGTGAGCTGATACCGCTCGCCGCAGCCGAACGACCGAGCGCAGC
GAGTCAGTGAGC
Features (pLannotate 1.2.2; 35 found; start..end, strand, type, name):
     15..71      +  CDS            lacI (fragment): lac repressor; lacI; The lac repressor binds to the lac operator to inhibit transcription in E. coli. This inhibition can be relieved by adding lactose or isopropyl-β-D-thiogalactopyranoside (IPTG).
     78..407     +  promoter       SV40 promoter: SV40 enhancer and early promoter
    607..726     +  CDS            gpt (fragment): XGPT_ECOLI - Also known as gpp, gxu. Experimental evidence at protein level: Swiss-Prot protein existence level 1. Purine salvage pathway enzyme that catalyzes the transfer of the ribosyl-5-phosphate group from 5-phospho-alpha-D-ribose 1- diphosphate (PRPP) to the N9 position of the 6-oxopurines guanine and xanthine to form the corresponding ribonucleotides GMP (guanosine 5'- monophosphate) and XMP (xanthosine 5'-monophosphate), with the release of PPi. To a lesser extent, also acts on hypoxanthine (PubMed:9100006, PubMed:3886014). Does not ribophosphorylate adenine (PubMed:3886014). From Esch
    726..1061    +  CDS            gpt (fragment): XGPT_ECOLI - Also known as gpp, gxu. Experimental evidence at protein level: Swiss-Prot protein existence level 1. Purine salvage pathway enzyme that catalyzes the transfer of the ribosyl-5-phosphate group from 5-phospho-alpha-D-ribose 1- diphosphate (PRPP) to the N9 position of the 6-oxopurines guanine and xanthine to form the corresponding ribonucleotides GMP (guanosine 5'- monophosphate) and XMP (xanthosine 5'-monophosphate), with the release of PPi. To a lesser extent, also acts on hypoxanthine (PubMed:9100006, PubMed:3886014). Does not ribophosphorylate adenine (PubMed:3886014). From Esch
   1156..1461    +  CDS            frsA (fragment): FRSA_ECOLI - Also known as yafA. Experimental evidence at protein level: Swiss-Prot protein existence level 1. Catalyzes the hydrolysis of esters (PubMed:15808744). Displays esterase activity toward pNP-butyrate (PubMed:15808744). May stimulate mixed-acid fermentation by acting as a fermentation/respiration switch that down-regulates respiration and up- regulates fermentation rates (PubMed:15169777). From Escherichia coli (strain K12).
   1465..1539    +  CDS            small t antigen (fragment): SV40 (simian virus 40) small t antigen
   1541..1606    +  intron         small t intron: SV40 (simian virus 40) small t antigen intron
   1736..1756    +  CDS            SV40 NLS: nuclear localization signal of SV40 (simian virus 40) large T antigen
   2075..2158    +  CDS            large T antigen (fragment): large T antigen from SV40 (simian virus 40)
   2181..2315    +  polyA_signal   SV40 poly(A) signal: SV40 polyadenylation signal
   2482..2811    +  CDS            nef (fragment): NEF_HV1BR - Experimental evidence at protein level: Swiss-Prot protein existence level 1. Extracellular Nef protein targets CD4(+) T-lymphocytes for apoptosis by interacting with CXCR4 surface receptors (PubMed:14990729). From Human immunodeficiency virus type 1 group M subtype B (isolate BRU/LAI) (HIV-1).
   2859..3116    +  LTR            5' LTR (truncated): truncated 5' long terminal repeat (LTR) from HIV-1
   3163..3288    +  misc_feature   HIV-1 Ψ: packaging signal of human immunodeficiency virus type 1
   3272..3610    +  CDS            HIV-1 gag (fragment): gag protein from human immunodeficiency virus 1; gag
   3785..4018    +  misc_feature   RRE: The Rev response element (RRE) of HIV-1 allows for Rev-dependent mRNA export from the nucleus to the cytoplasm.
   4395..4495    +  CDS            Rev (fragment): human immunodeficiency virus 1 (HIV-1) Rev protein; rev; enhances nuclear export of unspliced and incompletely spliced viral mRNAs
   4532..4649    +  misc_feature   cPPT/CTS: central polypurine tract and central termination sequence of HIV-1
   4686..4718    -  misc_feature   MCS (fragment): pBluescript multiple cloning site
   4802..5209    +  promoter       SFFV promoter: spleen focus-forming virus long terminal repeat (LTR) promoter
   5249..5572    +  CDS            FKBP1A: FKB1A_HUMAN - Also known as FKBP1, FKBP12. Experimental evidence at protein level: Swiss-Prot protein existence level 1. Keeps in an inactive conformation TGFBR1, the TGF-beta type I serine/threonine kinase receptor, preventing TGF-beta receptor activation in absence of ligand. Recruits SMAD7 to ACVR1B which prevents the association of SMAD2 and SMAD3 with the activin receptor complex, thereby blocking the activin signal. May modulate the RYR1 calcium channel activity. PPIases accelerate the folding of proteins. It catalyzes the cis-trans isomerization of proline imidic peptide bonds in oligop
   5597..6304    +  CDS            mCherry: mCherry is a basic (constitutively fluorescent) red fluorescent protein published in 2004, derived from Discosoma sp.. It is reported to be a very rapidly-maturing monomer with low acid sensitivity.
   6356..6448    +  CDS            K-Ras (fragment): human small GTPase proto-oncoprotein
   6459..6489    +  misc_feature   MCS (fragment): pUC18/19 multiple cloning site
   6490..6508    +  misc_feature   MCS (fragment): pBluescript multiple cloning site
   6508..7096    +  misc_feature   WPRE: woodchuck hepatitis virus posttranscriptional regulatory element
   7097..7119    +  misc_feature   MCS (fragment): pBluescript multiple cloning site
   7136..7204    +  CDS            nef (fragment): NEF_HV1Z2 - Experimental evidence at protein level: Swiss-Prot protein existence level 1. Extracellular Nef protein targets CD4(+) T-lymphocytes for apoptosis by interacting with CXCR4 surface receptors. From Human immunodeficiency virus type 1 group M subtype D (isolate Z2/CDC-Z34) (HIV-1).
   7206..7439    +  LTR            3' LTR (ΔU3): self-inactivating 3' long terminal repeat (LTR) from HIV-1
   7464..7482    -  promoter       SP6 promoter: promoter for bacteriophage SP6 RNA polymerase
   7710..7989    +  CDS            TcR (fragment): tetracycline efflux protein; tet; confers resistance to tetracycline
   7990..8038    -  misc_feature   bom (fragment): basis of mobility region from pBR322
   8140..8175    -  CDS            rop (fragment): Rop protein, which maintains plasmids at low copy number; rop
   8270..8374    +  promoter       AmpR promoter: bla
   8375..9235    +  CDS            AmpR: β-lactamase; bla; confers resistance to ampicillin, carbenicillin, and related antibiotics
   9406..9994    +  rep_origin     ori: high-copy-number ColE1/pMB1/pBR322/pUC origin of replication
