[The description below was written by a language model from this plasmid's Addgene catalogue record and pLannotate feature annotations shown in this document.]
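Description:
pHR-FKBP:mCherry-KRas4Bc30 is a mammalian expression plasmid of about 10.2 kb built on the pHR backbone. The catalogue lists it simply as mammalian expression, but the feature table shows the architecture of an HIV-1-derived, self-inactivating lentiviral transfer vector. A truncated 5' LTR is followed by the Ψ packaging signal with an adjoining gag fragment, the Rev response element and the cPPT/CTS. A WPRE and a ΔU3 3' LTR close the viral unit. These elements would allow the transcript to be packaged, exported in a Rev-dependent manner and integrated when helper functions are supplied in trans, although the plasmid can equally be transfected directly. In bacteria it is maintained by a high-copy ColE1/pUC-type origin and selected with ampicillin through β-lactamase. Outside the viral unit lies an SV40 promoter followed by fragmented gpt sequence and SV40 small t intron and polyadenylation elements. This region, along with scraps of lacI, tetracycline resistance, rop and bom, appears to be a backbone remnant rather than a functional part of the design.

The payload of roughly 1.2 kb is driven by the spleen focus-forming virus (SFFV) LTR promoter. It encodes human FKBP12 (FKBP1A) followed by mCherry and then a short C-terminal fragment of K-Ras. The name suggests this fragment is the last 30 residues of K-Ras4B, a region generally known to carry the polybasic stretch and CAAX prenylation motif that direct proteins to the plasma membrane. The fusion thus places a red-fluorescent FKBP domain at the membrane, consistent with the stated purpose of an mCherry-tagged membrane recruiter. FKBP is commonly paired with an FRB-tagged partner for rapamycin-induced dimerisation, though the record does not name the partner or inducer. The associated study concerns the restriction of Akt activity to cellular membranes.
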