Addgene plasmid #86633: pHR-FKBP:mCherry-KRas4Bc30
Purpose: Expresses mCherry-tagged membrane recruiter construct
Depositing lab: Thomas Leonard & Ivan Yudushkin. Depositing organization: Medical University of Vienna. Publication: PI(3,4,5)P3 Engagement Restricts Akt Activity to Cellular Membranes. Ebner M, Lucic I, Leonard TA, Yudushkin I. Mol Cell. 2017 Feb 2;65(3):416-431.e6. doi: 10.1016/j.molcel.2016.12.028. PubMed 28157504.
Backbone
  Vector backbone: pHR
  Vector type: Mammalian Expression
Growth in bacteria
  Bacterial resistance: Ampicillin, 100 μg/mL
  Growth temperature: 37°C
  Growth strain: DH5alpha
  Copy number: High Copy
Gene/Insert
  Gene/Insert name: FKBP:mCherry-KRas4Bc30
  Insert size (bp): 1200
Terms and licenses: Academic/Nonprofit Terms; Industry Terms: Not Available to Industry
How to cite: pHR-FKBP:mCherry-KRas4Bc30 was a gift from Thomas Leonard & Ivan Yudushkin (Addgene plasmid # 86633 ; http://n2t.net/addgene:86633 ; RRID:Addgene_86633)
